>Addgene plasmid #189855 | p15A-OptoCre-tetA-Ptet-Rtet | addgene full sequence | sequence record 377957 | Addgene NGS Result
CGAATTCATATGACTAGTATCGTTCGAAGATCTAGGTGCGCATTCACAGTTCTCCGCAAGAATTGATTGG
CTCCAATTCTTGGAGTGGTGAATCCGTTAGCGAGGTGCCGCCGGCTTCCATTCAGGTCGAGGTGGCCCGG
CTCCATGCACCGCGACGCAACGCGGGGAGGCAGACAAGGTATAGGGCGGCGCCTACAATCCATGCCAACC
CGTTCCATGTGCTCGCCGAGGCGGCATAAATCGCCGTGACGATCAGCGGTCCAATGATCGAAGTTAGGCT
GGTAAGAGCCGCGAGCGATCCTTGAAGCTGTCCCTGATGGTCGTCATCTACCTGCCTGGACAGCATGGCC
TGCAACGCGGGCATCCCGATGCCGCCGGAAGCGAGAAGAATCATAATGGGGAAGGCCATCCAGCCTCGCG
TCGCGAACGCCAGCAAGACGTAGCCCAGCGCGTCGGCCGCCATGCCGGCGATAATGGCCTGCTTCTCGCC
GAAACGTTTGGTGGCGGGACCAGTGACGAAGGCTTGAGCGAGGGCGTGCAAGATTCCGAATACCGCAAGC
GACAGGCCGATCATCGTCGCGCTCCAGCGAAAGCGGTCCTCGCCGAAAATGACCCAGAGCGCTGCCGGCA
CCTGTCCTACGAGTTGCATGATAAAGAAGACAGTCATAAGTGCGGCGACGATAGTCATGCCCCGCGCCCA
CCGGAAGGAGCTGACTGGGTTGAAGGCTCTCAAGGGCATCGGTCGACGCTCTCCCTTATGCGACTCCTGC
ATTAGGAAGCAGCCCAGTAGTAGGTTGAGGCCGTTGAGCACCGCCGCCGCAAGGAATGGTGCATGCAAGG
AGATGGCGCCCAACAGTCCCCCGGCCACGGGGCCTGCCACCATACCCACGCCGAAACAAGCGCTCATGAG
CCCGAAGTGGCGAGCCCGATCTTCCCCATCGGTGATGTCGGCGATATAGGCGCCAGCAACCGCACCTGTG
GCGCCGGTGATGCCGGCCACGATGCGTCCGGCGTAGAGGATCCACAGGACGGGTGTGGTCGCCATGATCG
CGTAGTCGATAGTGGCTCCAAGTAGCGAAGCGAGCAGGACTGGGCGGCGGCCAAAGCGGTCGGACAGTGC
TCCGAGAACGGGTGCGCATAGAAATTGCATCAACGCATATAGCGCTAGCAGCACGCCATAGTGACTGGCG
ATGCTGTCGGAATGGACGATATCCCGCAAGAGGCCCGGCAGTACCGGCATAACCAAGCCTATGCCTACAG
CATCCAGGGTGACGGTGCCGAGGATGACGATGAGCGCATTGTTAGATTTCATACACGCTTCTTAAAATAA
CTTCGTATAATGTATGCTATACGAAGTTATGGTATAAACGCAGAAAGGCCCACCCGAAGGTGAGCCAGTG
TGACTCTAGTAGAGAGCGTTCACCGACAAACAACAGATAAAACGAAAGGCCCAGTCTTTCGACTGAGCCT
TTCGTTTTATTTGATGCCTGGAGATCCTTACTCGAGTTTGGATCCTTATTTGATGCCTGGATAACTTCGT
ATAATGTATGCTATACGAAGTTATTTCGCCGTGCTACCGCATTAAAGCTTATCGATGATAAGCTGTCAAA
CATGAGAATTATCACTAGTGAATCATCGATGGTACCATATGTTCGAAGCTTGGCTTGACTCTCTTCCGGG
CGCTATCATGCCATACCGCGAAAGGTTTTGCGCCATTCGATGGAGGGATATATTCCGCTTCCTCGCTCAC
TGACTCGCTACGCTCGGTCGTTCGACTGCGGCGAGCGGAAATGGCTTACGAACGGGGCGGAGATTTCCTG
GAAGATGCCAGGAAGATACTTAACAGGGAAGTGAGAGGGCCGCGGCAAAGCCGTTTTTCCATAGGCTCCG
CCCCCCTGACAAGCATCACGAAATCTGACGCTCAAATCAGTGGTGGCGAAACCCGACAGGACTATAAAGA
TACCAGGCGTTTCCCCCTGGCGGCTCCCTCGTGCGCTCTCCTGTTCCTGCCTTTCGGTTTACCGGTGTCA
TTCCGCTGTTATGGCCGCGTTTGTCTCATTCCACGCCTGACACTCAGTTCCGGGTAGGCAGTTCGCTCCA
AGCTGGACTGTATGCACGAACCCCCCGTTCAGTCCGACCGCTGCGCCTTATCCGGTAACTATCGTCTTGA
GTCCAACCCGGAAAGACATGCAAAAGCACCACTGGCAGCAGCCACTGGTAATTGATTTAGAGGAGTTAGT
CTTGAAGTCATGCGCCGGTTAAGGCTAAACTGAAAGGACAAGTTTTGGTGACTGCGCTCCTCCAAGCCAG
TTACCTCGGTTCAAAGAGTTGGTAGCTCAGAGAACCTTCGAAAAACCGCCCTGCAAGGCGGTTTTTTCGT
TTTCAGAGCAAGAGATTACGCGCAGACCAAAACGATCTCAAGAAGATCATCTTATTAATCAGATAAAATA
TTTCTAGATTTCAGTGCAATTTATCTCTTCAAATGTAGCACCTGAAGTCAGCCCCATACGATATAAGTTG
TTACTAGTGCTTGGATTCTCACCAATAAAAAACGCCCGGCGGCAACCGAGCGTTCTGAACAAATCCAGAT
GGAGTTCTGAGGTCATTACTGGATCTATCAACAGGAGTCCAAGCGAGCTCTCGAACCCCAGAGTCCCGCT
CAGAAGAACTCGTCAAGAAGGCGATAGAAGGCGATGCGCTGCGAATCGGGAGCGGCGATACCGTAAAGCA
CGAGGAAGCGGTCAGCCCATTCGCCGCCAAGCTCTTCAGCAATATCACGGGTAGCCAACGCTATGTCCTG
ATAGCGGTCCGCCACACCCAGCCGGCCACAGTCGATGAATCCAGAAAAGCGGCCATTTTCCACCATGATA
TTCGGCAAGCAGGCATCGCCATGGGTCACGACGAGATCCTCGCCGTCGGGCATGCGCGCCTTGAGCCTGG
CGAACAGTTCGGCTGGCGCGAGCCCCTGATGCTCTTCGTCCAGATCATCCTGATCGACAAGACCGGCTTC
CATCCGAGTACGTGCTCGCTCGATGCGATGTTTCGCTTGGTGGTCGAATGGGCAGGTAGCCGGATCAAGC
GTATGCAGCCGCCGCATTGCATCAGCCATGATGGATACTTTCTCGGCAGGAGCAAGGTGAGATGACAGGA
GATCCTGCCCCGGCACTTCGCCCAATAGCAGCCAGTCCCTTCCCGCTTCAGTGACAACGTCGAGCACAGC
TGCGCAAGGAACGCCCGTCGTGGCCAGCCACGATAGCCGCGCTGCCTCGTCCTGCAGTTCATTCAGGGCA
CCGGACAGGTCGGTCTTGACAAAAAGAACCGGGCGCCCCTGCGCTGACAGCCGGAACACGGCGGCATCAG
AGCAGCCGATTGTCTGTTGTGCCCAGTCATAGCCGAATAGCCTCTCCACCCAAGCGGCCGGAGAACCTGC
GTGCAATCCATCTTGTTCAATCATGCGAAACGATCCTCATCCTGTCTCTTGATCAGATCATGATCCCCTG
CGCCATCAGATCCTTGGCGGCAAGAAAGCCATCCAGTTTACTTTGCAGGGCTTCCCAACCTTACCAGAGG
GCGCCCCAGCTGGCAATTCCGACGTCGGTGCCTAATGAGTGAGCTAACTTACATTAATTGCGTTGCGCAT
TCACCACCCTGAA
Features (pLannotate 1.2.2; 13 found; start..end, strand, type, name):
    122..1312    -  CDS            TcR: tetracycline efflux protein; tet; confers resistance to tetracycline
   1327..1360    -  protein_bind   loxP: Cre-mediated recombination occurs in the 8-bp core sequence (GCATACAT). Cre recombinase
   1369..1396    -  terminator     T7Te terminator: phage T7 early transcription terminator
   1412..1483    -  terminator     rrnB T1 terminator: transcription terminator T1 from the E. coli rrnB gene
   1531..1564    -  protein_bind   loxP: Cre-mediated recombination occurs in the 8-bp core sequence (GCATACAT). Cre recombinase
   1581..1609    -  promoter       tet promoter: E. coli promoter for tetracycline efflux protein gene
   1665..1723    -  promoter       lacI promoter (fragment): lacI
   1733..1788    -  rep_origin     RSF ori (fragment): Plasmids containing the RSF 1030 origin of replication can be propagated in E. coli cells that contain additional plasmids with compatible origins.
   1876..2421    -  rep_origin     p15A ori: Plasmids containing the medium-copy-number p15A origin of replication can be propagated in E. coli cells that contain a second plasmid with the ColE1 origin.
   2535..2629    -  terminator     lambda t0 terminator: transcription terminator from phage lambda
   2663..3454    -  CDS            neo: KKA2_KLEPN - Also known as kan, nptII. Experimental evidence at protein level: Swiss-Prot protein existence level 1. Resistance to kanamycin, neomycin, paromomycin, ribostamycin, butirosin and gentamicin B. From Klebsiella pneumoniae.
   3486..3590    -  CDS            tnpA (fragment): TN5P_ECOLX - Also known as tnp. Experimental evidence at protein level: Swiss-Prot protein existence level 1. Mediates transposition of transposon Tn5 by a 'cut and paste' mechanism. First, the monomeric transposase binds the 19 bp inverted DNA repeats flanking the transposon. Then, dimerization of the DNA- bound transposase creates a synaptic DNA complex. After nicking of the first DNA strand, excision of the transposon proceeds through a series of intermediates. The transposase then mediates the insertion of the transposon at a new site by strand transfer. The activity of the wild- type tran
   3605..3626    -  protein_bind   CAP binding site: CAP binding activates transcription in the presence of cAMP. E. coli catabolite activator protein
