[The description below was written by a language model from this plasmid's Addgene catalogue record and pLannotate feature annotations shown in this document.]
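Description:
p15A-OptoCre-tetA-Ptet-Rtet is a low-copy bacterial expression plasmid built on the pBbA-k backbone for use in E. coli. It replicates from a p15A origin, which is compatible with ColE1-type plasmids and so allows co-maintenance with a second plasmid. Selection is through a kanamycin resistance gene (neo/nptII) followed by a lambda t0 terminator. The catalogue gives a total size of 3,563 bp, while the sequenced record underlying the feature table is 3,653 nt. The short annotated fragments (lacI promoter, RSF ori, Tn5 tnpA, CAP binding site) appear to be backbone remnants or partial matches rather than functional modules.

The payload is a Cre-activated tetracycline resistance switch, described as Ptet-loxP-TT-loxP-Rtet-tetA. A tet promoter is separated from the tetA coding sequence, which encodes a tetracycline efflux protein, by a transcriptional stop cassette made of the rrnB T1 and T7Te terminators and flanked by two loxP sites. While the cassette is intact, the terminators block read-through from the promoter and tetA stays off. Cre recombination between the loxP sites excises the terminators, leaving a single loxP scar and permanently connecting the promoter to tetA. "Rtet" in the name is presumably the ribosome binding site upstream of tetA, although the record does not define it and no such feature is annotated.

The plasmid does not encode Cre. It is meant to be paired with a separate light-responsive recombinase plasmid (the record mentions Opto-Cre-Vvd2), so that illumination triggers excision and switches on tetracycline resistance. It belongs to an optogenetic toolkit for light-inducible antibiotic resistance in bacteria.
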