Addgene plasmid #189855: p15A-OptoCre-tetA-Ptet-Rtet
Purpose: Cre-inducible activation of tetA for tetracycline resistance.
Depositing lab: Mary Dunlop. Depositing organization: Boston University Main Campus. Publication: An optogenetic toolkit for light-inducible antibiotic resistance. Sheets MB, Tague N, Dunlop MJ. Nat Commun. 2023 Feb 23;14(1):1034. doi: 10.1038/s41467-023-36670-2. PubMed 36823420.
Backbone
  Vector backbone: pBbA-k
  Backbone size w/o insert (bp): 2432
  Total vector size (bp): 3563
  Vector type: Bacterial Expression, Cre/Lox, Synthetic Biology
Growth in bacteria
  Bacterial resistance: Kanamycin, 50 μg/mL
  Growth temperature: 37°C
  Growth strain: DH5alpha
  Growth instructions: When transformed with Opto-Cre-Vvd2, store in the dark.
  Copy number: Low Copy
Gene/Insert
  Gene/Insert name: Ptet-loxP-TT-loxP-Rtet-tetA
  Insert size (bp): 1609
  Promoter: Ptet
  Cloning method: Gibson Cloning
  Sequencing primers: 5′ acttacattaattgcgttgcgc; 3′ gccaagcttcgaacatatggtacc
Resource information
  A portion of this plasmid was derived from a plasmid made by: tetA gene from Ledermann et al Appl Environ Microbiol. 2016 Feb 26. pii: AEM.04085-15.
Terms and licenses: Academic/Nonprofit Terms; Industry Terms: Not Available to Industry
Depositor comments: Please visit https://www.biorxiv.org/content/10.1101/2022.06.10.495621v1 for bioRxiv preprint.
How to cite: p15A-OptoCre-tetA-Ptet-Rtet was a gift from Mary Dunlop (Addgene plasmid # 189855 ; http://n2t.net/addgene:189855 ; RRID:Addgene_189855)
